Addgene plasmid #18027: pLNC Wnt-1HA
Depositing lab: Jan Kitajewski. Depositing organization: Columbia University. Publication: Transformation by Wnt family proteins correlates with regulation of beta-catenin. Shimizu H, Julius MA, Giarre M, Zheng Z, Brown AM, Kitajewski J. Cell Growth Differ. 1997 Dec . 8(12):1349-58. PubMed 9419423.
Backbone
  Vector backbone: pLNC
  Backbone size w/o insert (bp): 6620
  Vector type: Retroviral
  Selectable markers: Neomycin (select with G418)
Growth in bacteria
  Bacterial resistance: Ampicillin, 100 μg/mL
  Growth temperature: 37°C
  Growth strain: DH5alpha
  Growth instructions: DH5a, HB101
  Copy number: Low Copy
Gene/Insert
  Gene/Insert name: Wnt-1
  Species: M. musculus (mouse)
  Insert size (bp): 1300
  Entrez Gene: Wnt1 (a.k.a. Int-1, Wnt-1, sw, swaying)
  Tag / fusion protein: HA (C terminal on insert)
  Cloning method: Restriction Enzyme
  Sequencing primers: 5′ AGCTCGTTTAGTGAACCGTCAGATCG; 3′ ACCTACAGGTGGGGTCTTTCATTCCC
Terms and licenses: Academic/Nonprofit Terms; Industry Terms: Not Available to Industry
Depositor comments: Gavin, B.J., McMahon, J.A., and McMahon, A.P. Expression of multiple novel Wnt-1/Int-1-related genes during fetal and adult mouse development. Genes Dev.,4:2319-2332, 1990.
How to cite: pLNC Wnt-1HA was a gift from Jan Kitajewski (Addgene plasmid # 18027 ; http://n2t.net/addgene:18027 ; RRID:Addgene_18027)
