[The description below was written by a language model from this plasmid's Addgene catalogue record and the feature table of its GenBank file.]
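Description:
pLNC Wnt-1HA is a retroviral expression plasmid built on the pLNC backbone (about 6.6 kb without insert) that carries a roughly 1.3 kb mouse Wnt-1 (Wnt1, also known as Int-1) cDNA fused at its C terminus to an HA epitope tag. It is propagated in E. coli as a low-copy plasmid under ampicillin selection. After delivery into mammalian cells, a neomycin resistance marker allows stably transduced populations to be selected with G418. The insert was introduced by restriction enzyme cloning.

The record does not state which promoter drives Wnt-1, nor does it list the LTRs, packaging signal or other viral elements that a retroviral vector would be expected to contain, so the internal architecture cannot be confirmed from the information given. The accompanying sequence record is only an 820 bp partial read rather than the full plasmid. Its sole annotations are a binding site for the SK/pBluescript SK sequencing primer, which suggests that some pBluescript-derived polylinker sequence was carried over with the insert but reveals nothing further about the backbone.

The HA tag lets the secreted Wnt-1 protein be detected or immunoprecipitated with anti-HA antibodies, which is useful where specific antibodies to a Wnt protein are not available. Going by the associated publication, the construct was used for stable ectopic expression of Wnt-1 in cultured cells, to compare the transforming activity of Wnt family members and relate it to the regulation of beta-catenin.
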