LOCUS       Exported 820 bp ds-DNA linear SYN 06-JUN-2021
DEFINITION  synthetic linear DNA
ACCESSION   .
VERSION     .
KEYWORDS    pLNC Wnt-1HA
SOURCE      synthetic DNA construct
  ORGANISM  synthetic DNA construct
REFERENCE   1 (bases 1 to 820)
  AUTHORS   Shimizu H, Julius MA, Giarre M, Zheng Z, Brown AM, Kitajewski J
  TITLE     Transformation by Wnt family proteins correlates with regulation of
            beta-catenin.
  JOURNAL   Cell Growth Differ. 1997 Dec . 8(12):1349-58.
  PUBMED    9419423
REFERENCE   2 (bases 1 to 820)
  AUTHORS   .
  TITLE     Direct Submission
  JOURNAL   Exported Jun 6, 2021 from SnapGene Server 1.1.58
            http://www.snapgene.com
FEATURES             Location/Qualifiers
     source          1..820
                     /organism="synthetic DNA construct"
                     /mol_type="other DNA"
     primer_bind     97..113
                     /label=SK primer
                     /note="common sequencing primer, one of multiple similar
                     variants"
     primer_bind     97..113
                     /label=pBluescriptSK
                     /note="For pBluescript vector"
ORIGIN
        1 annggnacat cagctgtttt gactcataga agacaccggg accgatccag cctccgcggc
       61 cccaagctgc ggccgcagct tatcgatagg ggccgctcta gaactagtgg atcccccggg
      121 ctgcaggaat tccctcgcat cactgccctc accgctgtgt ccagtcccac cgtcgcggac
      181 agcaaccaca gtcgtcagaa ccgcagcaca gaaccagcaa ggccaggcag gccatggggc
      241 tctgggcgct gctgcccagc tgggtttcta ctacgttgct actggcactg accgctctgc
      301 ccgcagccct ggctgccaac agtagtggcc gatggtgggg catcgtgaac atagcctcct
      361 ccacgaacct gttgacggat tccaagagtc tgcagctggt gctcgagccc agtctgcagc
      421 tgctgagccg caagcagcgg cgactgatcc gacagaaccc ggggatcctg cacagcgtga
      481 gtggagggct ccagagcgct gtgcgagagt gcaaatggca attccgaaac cgccgctgga
      541 actgccccac tgctccgggg ccccacctct tcggcaagat cgtcaaccga ggctgccgag
      601 aaacagcgtt catcttcgca atcacctccg ccggggtcac acattccgtg gcgcgctcct
      661 gctccgaagc tnantnanan tctngncttg aaaatacggg nggcggntgc tggggncccn
      721 antggcatgg gggggctgca tgacacatcg atttggtcgc tcttgccaaa gtctgatcng
      781 ganaggcgga ctacctctnt gactnnanaa agagggaanc
//
