>Addgene plasmid #18027 | pLNC Wnt-1HA | addgene partial sequence | sequence record 23908 | LNCX-3 5'-ACCTACAGGTGGGGTCTTTCATTCCC-3'
NNNTNNNNNNNANNNNAAAATCTTTTATTTTATCTATGGCTCGTGTTAGGGTACCGGGCCCCCCCTCGAG
GTCGACGGATCCTCTAGAGCCGGATCTTAATTAATTAAGGCCCTGGACCCAAAGAAGCGTAATCTGGAAC
ATCATATGGGTAGGCCATGGATAGACACTCGTGCAGAACGCGCGTGTGCGTGCAGTTGCGGCAGCTGACG
TGGCAGCACCAGTGGAAGGTGCAGTTGCAGCGCTCCGTGACGCGCTGCGTGCGCGTGCGGTGGCCTCGGC
CACAGCACAGCAGCTCACAGCCGTCCAGCGCGGGAGACGAGCTGTTGCAAGCTCGTCCAGCTGTGCCAGC
TGTGCCCAGGCGGCCACTGTACGTGCAGAAGTTGGGCGATTTCTCGAAGTAGACGAGGTCGTGAGGGGAG
GGAGGCTTGTGCGCGGGGTCTTCGGGCTCCAGGCGCAGCAGCTCCGCCCGCGAGGCGCGGTTGCTGCCTC
GGTTGCCGTAAAGGACGCGGGAGGCGCCGTCGAAGCGGTCGCGCAGCACGTCGCCCACAGCGCGCAGCGT
GGGCAGCCGCATCCAACACGTGCGCACCGTGCAGGAGCCGGACATCNNNNNNNNNNNCNCTTGTGGGNCN
CANNNNNAAAAAACACGGGTCGTTCGCCCTGCCCTCGTTTGTTGTGAAAGGTTCATGNAGGAAGCGTNNT
CCCCGCCCCCTTCTCCCCGGANTCCACGAAACTCTCGGCCAAAGAGGCGACCAAAAATCGATGTTGTCAC
TGCAGCCCCCCCAGTGCCAGTCGGGGN
